>Addgene plasmid #228737 | pLKO.1-shDrp1-GFP | addgene full sequence | sequence record 479476 | Addgene NGS Result
CAATACGCAAACCGCCTCTCCCCGCGCGTTGGCCGATTCATTAATGCAGCTGGCACGACAGGTTTCCCGA
CTGGAAAGCGGGCAGTGAGCGCAACGCAATTAATGTGAGTTAGCTCACTCATTAGGCACCCCAGGCTTTA
CACTTTATGCTTCCGGCTCGTATGTTGTGTGGAATTGTGAGCGGATAACAATTTCACACAGGAAACAGCT
ATGACCATGATTACGCCAAGCGCGCAATTAACCCTCACTAAAGGGAACAAAAGCTGGAGCTGCAAGCTTA
ATGTAGTCTTATGCAATACTCTTGTAGTCTTGCAACATGGTAACGATGAGTTAGCAACATGCCTTACAAG
GAGAGAAAAAGCACCGTGCATGCCGATTGGTGGAAGTAAGGTGGTACGATCGTGCCTTATTAGGAAGGCA
ACAGACGGGTCTGACATGGATTGGACGAACCACTGAATTGCCGCATTGCAGAGATATTGTATTTAAGTGC
CTAGCTCGATACATAAACGGGTCTCTCTGGTTAGACCAGATCTGAGCCTGGGAGCTCTCTGGCTAACTAG
GGAACCCACTGCTTAAGCCTCAATAAAGCTTGCCTTGAGTGCTTCAAGTAGTGTGTGCCCGTCTGTTGTG
TGACTCTGGTAACTAGAGATCCCTCAGACCCTTTTAGTCAGTGTGGAAAATCTCTAGCAGTGGCGCCCGA
ACAGGGACTTGAAAGCGAAAGGGAAACCAGAGGAGCTCTCTCGACGCAGGACTCGGCTTGCTGAAGCGCG
CACGGCAAGAGGCGAGGGGCGGCGACTGGTGAGTACGCCAAAAATTTTGACTAGCGGAGGCTAGAAGGAG
AGAGATGGGTGCGAGAGCGTCAGTATTAAGCGGGGGAGAATTAGATCGCGATGGGAAAAAATTCGGTTAA
GGCCAGGGGGAAAGAAAAAATATAAATTAAAACATATAGTATGGGCAAGCAGGGAGCTAGAACGATTCGC
AGTTAATCCTGGCCTGTTAGAAACATCAGAAGGCTGTAGACAAATACTGGGACAGCTACAACCATCCCTT
CAGACAGGATCAGAAGAACTTAGATCATTATATAATACAGTAGCAACCCTCTATTGTGTGCATCAAAGGA
TAGAGATAAAAGACACCAAGGAAGCTTTAGACAAGATAGAGGAAGAGCAAAACAAAAGTAAGACCACCGC
ACAGCAAGCGGCCGCTGATCTTCAGACCTGGAGGAGGAGATATGAGGGACAATTGGAGAAGTGAATTATA
TAAATATAAAGTAGTAAAAATTGAACCATTAGGAGTAGCACCCACCAAGGCAAAGAGAAGAGTGGTGCAG
AGAGAAAAAAGAGCAGTGGGAATAGGAGCTTTGTTCCTTGGGTTCTTGGGAGCAGCAGGAAGCACTATGG
GCGCAGCGTCAATGACGCTGACGGTACAGGCCAGACAATTATTGTCTGGTATAGTGCAGCAGCAGAACAA
TTTGCTGAGGGCTATTGAGGCGCAACAGCATCTGTTGCAACTCACAGTCTGGGGCATCAAGCAGCTCCAG
GCAAGAATCCTGGCTGTGGAAAGATACCTAAAGGATCAACAGCTCCTGGGGATTTGGGGTTGCTCTGGAA
AACTCATTTGCACCACTGCTGTGCCTTGGAATGCTAGTTGGAGTAATAAATCTCTGGAACAGATTTGGAA
TCACACGACCTGGATGGAGTGGGACAGAGAAATTAACAATTACACAAGCTTAATACACTCCTTAATTGAA
GAATCGCAAAACCAGCAAGAAAAGAATGAACAAGAATTATTGGAATTAGATAAATGGGCAAGTTTGTGGA
ATTGGTTTAACATAACAAATTGGCTGTGGTATATAAAATTATTCATAATGATAGTAGGAGGCTTGGTAGG
TTTAAGAATAGTTTTTGCTGTACTTTCTATAGTGAATAGAGTTAGGCAGGGATATTCACCATTATCGTTT
CAGACCCACCTCCCAACCCCGAGGGGACCCGACAGGCCCGAAGGAATAGAAGAAGAAGGTGGAGAGAGAG
ACAGAGACAGATCCATTCGATTAGTGAACGGATCTCGACGGTATCGATCACGAGACTAGCCTCGAGCGGC
CGCCCCCTTCACCGAGGGCCTATTTCCCATGATTCCTTCATATTTGCATATACGATACAAGGCTGTTAGA
GAGATAATTGGAATTAATTTGACTGTAAACACAAAGATATTAGTACAAAATACGTGACGTAGAAAGTAAT
AATTTCTTGGGTAGTTTGCAGTTTTAAAATTATGTTTTAAAATGGACTATCATATGCTTACCGTAACTTG
AAAGTATTTCGATTTCTTGGCTTTATATATCTTGTGGAAAGGACGAAACACCGGCTATAATGCATGCACT
ATTTACTCGAGTAAATAGTGCATGCATTATAGTTTTTGAATTCTCGACCTCGAGACAAATGGCAGTATTC
ATCCACAATTTTAAAAGAAAAGGGGGGATTGGGGGGTACAGTGCAGGGGAAAGAATAGTAGACATAATAG
CAACAGACATACAAACTAAAGAATTACAAAAACAAATTACAAAAATTCAAAATTTTCGGGTTTATTACAG
GGACAGCAGAGATCCACTTTGGCCGCGGCTCGAGGGGGTTGGGGTTGCGCCTTTTCCAAGGCAGCCCTGG
GTTTGCGCAGGGACGCGGCTGCTCTGGGCGTGGTTCCGGGAAACGCAGCGGCGCCGACCCTGGGTCTCGC
ACATTCTTCACGTCCGTTCGCAGCGTCACCCGGATCTTCGCCGCTACCCTTGTGGGCCCCCCGGCGACGC
TTCCTGCTCCGCCCCTAAGTCGGGAAGGTTCCTTGCGGTTCGCGGCGTGCCGGACGTGACAAACGGAAGC
CGCACGTCTCACTAGTTATTAATAGTAATCAATTACGGGGTCATTAGTTCATAGCCCATATATGGAGTTC
CGCGTTACATAACTTACGGTAAATGGCCCGCCTGGCTGACCGCCCAACGACCCCCGCCCATTGACGTCAA
TAATGACGTATGTTCCCATAGTAACGCCAATAGGGACTTTCCATTGACGTCAATGGGTGGAGTATTTACG
GTAAACTGCCCACTTGGCAGTACATCAAGTGTATCATATGCCAAGTACGCCCCCTATTGACGTCAATGAC
GGTAAATGGCCCGCCTGGCATTATGCCCAGTACATGACCTTATGGGACTTTCCTACTTGGCAGTACATCT
ACGTATTAGTCATCGCTATTACCATGGTCGAGGTGAGCCCCACGTTCTGCTTCACTCTCCCCATCTCCCC
CCCCTCCCCACCCCCAATTTTGTATTTATTTATTTTTTAATTATTTTGTGCAGCGATGGGGGCGGGGGGG
GGGGGGGGCGCGCGCCAGGGGGGGGGGGGGGGGGGGGGGGGGGGGGGGGGGGGGCGCGGGGGGGGGGGGG
GGGGGGCGAGGGGGGGGGCGGGGCGAGGCGGAGAGGTGCGGCGGCAGCCAATCAGAGCGGCGCGCTCCGA
AAGTTTCCTTTTATGGCGAGGCGGCGGCGGCGGCGGCCCTATAAAAAGCGAAGCGCGCGGCGGGCGGGAG
TCGCTGCGCGCTGCCTTCGCCCCGTGCCCCGCTCCGCCGCCGCCTCGCGCCGCCCGCCCCGGCTCTGACT
GACCGCGTTACTCCCACAGGTGAGCGGGCGGGACGGCCCTTCTCCTCCGGGCTGTAATTAGCGCTTGGTT
TAATGACGGCTTGTTTCTTTTCTGTGGCTGCGTGAAAGCCTTGAGGGGCTCCGGGAGGGCCCTTTGTGCG
GGGGGAGCGGCTCGGGGGGTGCGTGCGTGTGTGTGTGCGTGGGGAGCGCCGCGTGCGGCTCCGCGCTGCC
CGGCGGCTGTGAGCGCTGCGGGCGCGGCGCGGGGCTTTGTGCGCTCCGCAGTGTGCGCGAGGGGAGCGCG
GCCGGGGGCGGTGCCCCGCGGTGCGGGGGGGGCTGCGAGGGGAACAAAGGCTGCGTGCGGGGTGTGTGCG
TGGGGGGGTGAGCAGGGGGTGTGGGCGCGTCGGTCGGGCTGCAACCCCCCCTGCACCCCCCTCCCCGAGT
TGCTGAGCACGGCCCGGCTTCGGGTGCGGGGCTCCGTACGGGGCGTGGCGCGGGGCTCGCCGTGCCGGGC
GGGGGGTGGCGGCAGGTGGGGGTGCCGGGCGGGGCGGGGCCGCCTCGGGCCGGGGAGGGCTCGGGGGAGG
GGCGCGGCGGCCCCCGGAGCGCCGGCGGCTGTCGAGGCGCGGCGAGCCGCAGCCATTGCCTTTTATGGTA
ATCGTGCGAGAGGGCGCAGGGACTTCCTTTGTCCCAAATCTGTGCGGAGCCGAAATCTGGGAGGCGCCGC
CGCACCCCCTCTAGCGGGCGCGGGGCGAAGCGGTGCGGCGCCGGCAGGAAGGAAATGGGCGGGGAGGGCC
TTCGTGCGTCGCCGCGCCGCCGTCCCCTTCTCCCTCTCCAGCCTCGGGGCTGTCCGCGGGGGGACGGCTG
CCTTCGGGGGGGACGGGGCAGGGCGGGGTTCGGCTTCTGGCGTGTGACCGGCGGCTCTAGAGCCTCTGCT
AACCATGTTCATGCCTTCTTCTTTTTCCTACAGCTCCTGGGCAACGTGCTGGTTATTGTGCTGTCTCATC
ATTTTGGCAAAGAATTCGCGGCCGCTAGCGCTACCGGTCGCCACCATGGTGAGCAAGGGCGAGGAGCTGT
TCACCGGGGTGGTGCCCATCCTGGTCGAGCTGGACGGCGACGTAAACGGCCACAAGTTCAGCGTGTCCGG
CGAGGGCGAGGGCGATGCCACCTACGGCAAGCTGACCCTGAAGTTCATCTGCACCACCGGCAAGCTGCCC
GTGCCCTGGCCCACCCTCGTGACCACCCTGACCTACGGCGTGCAGTGCTTCAGCCGCTACCCCGACCACA
TGAAGCAGCACGACTTCTTCAAGTCCGCCATGCCCGAAGGCTACGTCCAGGAGCGCACCATCTTCTTCAA
GGACGACGGCAACTACAAGACCCGCGCCGAGGTGAAGTTCGAGGGCGACACCCTGGTGAACCGCATCGAG
CTGAAGGGCATCGACTTCAAGGAGGACGGCAACATCCTGGGGCACAAGCTGGAGTACAACTACAACAGCC
ACAACGTCTATATCATGGCCGACAAGCAGAAGAACGGCATCAAGGTGAACTTCAAGATCCGCCACAACAT
CGAGGACGGCAGCGTGCAGCTCGCCGACCACTACCAGCAGAACACCCCCATCGGCGACGGCCCCGTGCTG
CTGCCCGACAACCACTACCTGAGCACCCAGTCCGCCCTGAGCAAAGACCCCAACGAGAAGCGCGATCACA
TGGTCCTGCTGGAGTTCGTGACCGCCGCCGGGATCACTCTCGGCATGGACGAGCTGTACAAGTAGGAATT
CGTCGAGGGACCTAATAACTTCGTATAGCATACATTATACGAAGTTATACATGTTTAAGGGTTCCGGTTC
CACTAGGTACAATTCGATATCAAGCTTATCGATAATCAACCTCTGGATTACAAAATTTGTGAAAGATTGA
CTGGTATTCTTAACTATGTTGCTCCTTTTACGCTATGTGGATACGCTGCTTTAATGCCTTTGTATCATGC
TATTGCTTCCCGTATGGCTTTCATTTTCTCCTCCTTGTATAAATCCTGGTTGCTGTCTCTTTATGAGGAG
TTGTGGCCCGTTGTCAGGCAACGTGGCGTGGTGTGCACTGTGTTTGCTGACGCAACCCCCACTGGTTGGG
GCATTGCCACCACCTGTCAGCTCCTTTCCGGGACTTTCGCTTTCCCCCTCCCTATTGCCACGGCGGAACT
CATCGCCGCCTGCCTTGCCCGCTGCTGGACAGGGGCTCGGCTGTTGGGCACTGACAATTCCGTGGTGTTG
TCGGGGAAATCATCGTCCTTTCCTTGGCTGCTCGCCTGTGTTGCCACCTGGATTCTGCGCGGGACGTCCT
TCTGCTACGTCCCTTCGGCCCTCAATCCAGCGGACCTTCCTTCCCGCGGCCTGCTGCCGGCTCTGCGGCC
TCTTCCGCGTCTTCGCCTTCGCCCTCAGACGAGTCGGATCTCCCTTTGGGCCGCCTCCCCGCATCGATAC
CGTCGACCTCGATCGAGACCTAGAAAAACATGGAGCAATCACAAGTAGCAATACAGCAGCTACCAATGCT
GATTGTGCCTGGCTAGAAGCACAAGAGGAGGAGGAGGTGGGTTTTCCAGTCACACCTCAGGTACCTTTAA
GACCAATGACTTACAAGGCAGCTGTAGATCTTAGCCACTTTTTAAAAGAAAAGGGGGGACTGGAAGGGCT
AATTCACTCCCAACGAAGACAAGATCTGCTTTTTGCTTGTACTGGGTCTCTCTGGTTAGACCAGATCTGA
GCCTGGGAGCTCTCTGGCTAACTAGGGAACCCACTGCTTAAGCCTCAATAAAGCTTGCCTTGAGTGCTTC
AAGTAGTGTGTGCCCGTCTGTTGTGTGACTCTGGTAACTAGAGATCCCTCAGACCCTTTTAGTCAGTGTG
GAAAATCTCTAGCAGTAGTAGTTCATGTCATCTTATTATTCAGTATTTATAACTTGCAAAGAAATGAATA
TCAGAGAGTGAGAGGAACTTGTTTATTGCAGCTTATAATGGTTACAAATAAAGCAATAGCATCACAAATT
TCACAAATAAAGCATTTTTTTCACTGCATTCTAGTTGTGGTTTGTCCAAACTCATCAATGTATCTTATCA
TGTCTGGCTCTAGCTATCCCGCCCCTAACTCCGCCCATCCCGCCCCTAACTCCGCCCAGTTCCGCCCATT
CTCCGCCCCATGGCTGACTAATTTTTTTTATTTATGCAGAGGCCGAGGCCGCCTCGGCCTCTGAGCTATT
CCAGAAGTAGTGAGGAGGCTTTTTTGGAGGCCTAGGGACGTACCCAATTCGCCCTATAGTGAGTCGTATT
ACGCGCGCTCACTGGCCGTCGTTTTACAACGTCGTGACTGGGAAAACCCTGGCGTTACCCAACTTAATCG
CCTTGCAGCACATCCCCCTTTCGCCAGCTGGCGTAATAGCGAAGAGGCCCGCACCGATCGCCCTTCCCAA
CAGTTGCGCAGCCTGAATGGCGAATGGG
[124 nt withheld, positions 7099-7222]
C
[91 nt withheld, positions 7224-7314]
A
[49 nt withheld, positions 7316-7364]
CCTTTGACGTTGGAGTCCACGTTCTTT
[37 nt withheld, positions 7392-7428]
ACCCTATCTCGGTCTATTCTTTTGATTTATAAGGGATTTTGCCGATTTCGGCCTATTGGTTAAAAAATGA
GCTGATTTAACAAAAATTTAACGCGAATTTTAACAAAATATTAACGCTTACAATTTAGGTGGCACTTTTC
GGGGAAATGTGCGCGGAACCCCTATTTGTTTATTTTTCTAAATACATTCAAATATGTATCCGCTCATGAG
ACAATAACCCTGATAAATGCTTCAATAATATTGAAAAAGGAAGAGTATGAGTATTCAACATTTCCGTGTC
GCCCTTATTCCCTTTTTTGCGGCATTTTGCCTTCCTGTTTTTGCTCACCCAGAAACGCTGGTGAAAGTAA
AAGATGCTGAAGATCAGTTGGGTGCACGAGTGGGTTACATCGAACTGGATCTCAACAGCGGTAAGATCCT
TGAGAGTTTTCGCCCCGAAGAACGTTTTCCAATGATGAGCACTTTTAAAGTTCTGCTATGTGGCGCGGTA
TTATCCCGTATTGACGCCGGGCAAGAGCAACTCGGTCGCCGCATACACTATTCTCAGAATGACTTGGTTG
AGTACTCACCAGTCACAGAAAAGCATCTTACGGATGGCATGACAGTAAGAGAATTATGCAGTGCTGCCAT
AACCATGAGTGATAACACTGCGGCCAACTTACTTCTGACAACGATCGGAGGACCGAAGGAGCTAACCGCT
TTTTTGCACAACATGGGGGATCATGTAACTCGCCTTGATCGTTGGGAACCGGAGCTGAATGAAGCCATAC
CAAACGACGAGCGTGACACCACGATGCCTGTAGCAATGGCAACAACGTTGCGCAAACTATTAACTGGCGA
ACTACTTACTCTAGCTTCCCGGCAACAATTAATAGACTGGATGGAGGCGGATAAAGTTGCAGGACCACTT
CTGCGCTCGGCCCTTCCGGCTGGCTGGTTTATTGCTGATAAATCTGGAGCCGGTGAGCGTGGGTCTCGCG
GTATCATTGCAGCACTGGGGCCAGATGGTAAGCCCTCCCGTATCGTAGTTATCTACACGACGGGGAGTCA
GGCAACTATGGATGAACGAAATAGACAGATCGCTGAGATAGGTGCCTCACTGATTAAGCATTGGTAACTG
TCAGACCAAGTTTACTCATATATACTTTAGATTGATTTAAAACTTCATTTTTAATTTAAAAGGATCTAGG
TGAAGATCCTTTTTGATAATCTCATGACCAAAATCCCTTAACGTGAGTTTTCGTTCCACTGAGCGTCAGA
CCCCGTAGAAAAGATCAAAGGATCTTCTTGAGATCCTTTTTTTCTGCGCGTAATCTGCTGCTTGCAAACA
AAAAAACCACCGCTACCAGCGGTGGTTTGTTTGCCGGATCAAGAGCTACCAACTCTTTTTCCGAAGGTAA
CTGGCTTCAGCAGAGCGCAGATACCAAATACTGTTCTTCTAGTGTAGCCGTAGTTAGGCCACCACTTCAA
GAACTCTGTAGCACCGCCTACATACCTCGCTCTGCTAATCCTGTTACCAGTGGCTGCTGCCAGTGGCGAT
AAGTCGTGTCTTACCGGGTTGGACTCAAGACGATAGTTACCGGATAAGGCGCAGCGGTCGGGCTGAACGG
GGGGTTCGTGCACACAGCCCAGCTTGGAGCGAACGACCTACACCGAACTGAGATACCTACAGCGTGAGCT
ATGAGAAAGCGCCACGCTTCCCGAAGGGAGAAAGGCGGACAGGTATCCGGTAAGCGGCAGGGTCGGAACA
GGAGAGCGCACGAGGGAGCTTCCAGGGGGAAACGCCTGGTATCTTTATAGTCCTGTCGGGTTTCGCCACC
TCTGACTTGAGCGTCGATTTTTGTGATGCTCGTCAGGGGGGCGGAGCCTATGGAAAAACGCCAGCAACGC
GGCCTTTTTACGGTTCCTGGCCTTTTGCTGGCCTTTTGCTCACATGTTCTTTCCTGCGTTATCCCCTGAT
TCTGTGGATAACCGTATTACCGCCTTTGAGTGAGCTGATACCGCTCGCCGCAGCCGAACGACCGAGCGCA
GCGAGTCAGTGAGCGAGGAAGCGGAAGAGCGCC
Features (pLannotate 1.2.2; 33 found; start..end, strand, type, name):
    101..122     +  protein_bind   CAP binding site: CAP binding activates transcription in the presence of cAMP. E. coli catabolite activator protein
    137..167     +  promoter       lac promoter: promoter for the E. coli lac operon
    175..191     +  protein_bind   lac operator: The lac repressor binds to the lac operator to inhibit transcription in E. coli. This inhibition can be relieved by adding lactose or isopropyl-β-D-thiogalactopyranoside (IPTG). lac repressor encoded by lacI
    236..254     +  promoter       T3 promoter: promoter for bacteriophage T3 RNA polymerase
    282..508     +  promoter       RSV promoter: Rous sarcoma virus enhancer/promoter
    509..689     +  LTR            5' LTR (truncated): truncated 5' long terminal repeat (LTR) from HIV-1
    736..861     +  misc_feature   HIV-1 Ψ: packaging signal of human immunodeficiency virus type 1
    845..1208    +  CDS            HIV-1 gag (fragment): gag protein from human immunodeficiency virus 1; gag
   1354..1587    +  misc_feature   RRE: The Rev response element (RRE) of HIV-1 allows for Rev-dependent mRNA export from the nucleus to the cytoplasm.
   1964..2064    +  CDS            Rev (fragment): human immunodeficiency virus 1 (HIV-1) Rev protein; rev; enhances nuclear export of unspliced and incompletely spliced viral mRNAs
   2114..2354    +  promoter       U6 promoter: RNA polymerase III promoter for human U6 snRNA
   2459..2576    +  misc_feature   cPPT/CTS: central polypurine tract and central termination sequence of HIV-1
   2625..2886    +  promoter       hPGK promoter (fragment): human phosphoglycerate kinase 1 promoter
   2943..3246    +  enhancer       CMV enhancer: human cytomegalovirus immediate early enhancer
   3248..3411    +  promoter       chicken β-actin promoter (fragment): No description available
   3410..3566    +  promoter       chicken β-actin promoter (fragment): contains a 21-bp deletion relative to the standard chicken β-actin promoter
   3567..4583    +  intron         chimeric intron: chimera between introns from chicken β-actin and rabbit β-globin
   4666..5382    +  CDS            EGFP: EGFP is a basic (constitutively fluorescent) green fluorescent protein published in 1996, derived from Aequorea victoria. It is reported to be a rapidly-maturing weak dimer with moderate acid sensitivity.
   5405..5438    +  protein_bind   loxP: Cre-mediated recombination occurs in the 8-bp core sequence (GCATACAT). Cre recombinase
   5471..5494    +  misc_feature   MCS (fragment): pBluescript multiple cloning site
   5494..6082    +  misc_feature   WPRE: woodchuck hepatitis virus posttranscriptional regulatory element
   6083..6102    +  misc_feature   MCS (fragment): pBluescript multiple cloning site
   6104..6289    +  CDS            nef (fragment): NEF_HV1Z2 - Experimental evidence at protein level: Swiss-Prot protein existence level 1. Extracellular Nef protein targets CD4(+) T-lymphocytes for apoptosis by interacting with CXCR4 surface receptors. From Human immunodeficiency virus type 1 group M subtype D (isolate Z2/CDC-Z34) (HIV-1).
   6291..6524    +  LTR            3' LTR (ΔU3): self-inactivating 3' long terminal repeat (LTR) from HIV-1
   6596..6717    +  polyA_signal   SV40 poly(A) signal: SV40 polyadenylation signal
   6757..6892    +  rep_origin     SV40 ori: SV40 origin of replication
   6913..6931    -  promoter       T7 promoter: promoter for bacteriophage T7 RNA polymerase
   6939..7094    +  CDS            lacZα (fragment): LacZα fragment of β-galactosidase; lacZ fragment
   7099..7527    +  rep_origin     f1 ori (sequence partly withheld): f1 bacteriophage origin of replication; arrow indicates direction of (+) strand synthesis
   7580..7684    +  promoter       AmpR promoter: bla
   7685..8545    +  CDS            AmpR: β-lactamase; bla; confers resistance to ampicillin, carbenicillin, and related antibiotics
   8716..9304    +  rep_origin     ori: high-copy-number ColE1/pMB1/pBR322/pUC origin of replication
   9487..88      +  CDS            lacI (fragment) (across the origin): lac repressor; lacI; The lac repressor binds to the lac operator to inhibit transcription in E. coli. This inhibition can be relieved by adding lactose or isopropyl-β-D-thiogalactopyranoside (IPTG).
