[The description below was written by a language model from this plasmid's Addgene catalogue record and pLannotate feature annotations shown in this document.]
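Description:
pLKO.1-shDrp1-GFP is a third-generation-style, self-inactivating HIV-1 lentiviral transfer plasmid built on the pLKO.1 shRNA backbone and catalogued as a mammalian expression vector. It is maintained in E. coli as a high-copy plasmid through a ColE1/pUC-type origin, with ampicillin selection provided by the β-lactamase gene. An f1 origin, an SV40 origin, and remnants of lac/pBluescript cloning sequences (lac promoter and operator, T3 and T7 promoters, lacZα and lacI fragments) are also annotated in the backbone. The viral portion comprises an RSV promoter fused to a truncated 5' LTR, the Ψ packaging signal with a gag fragment, the RRE for Rev-dependent nuclear export of the genomic RNA, a cPPT/CTS, a WPRE to enhance transcript expression, and a ΔU3 3' LTR followed by an SV40 polyadenylation signal.

The payload has two expression units. A human U6 RNA polymerase III promoter drives a short hairpin RNA directed against Drp1 (Dnm1l), the dynamin-related GTPase that mediates mitochondrial fission. The record lists both mouse and rat as target species. Downstream, after a residual fragment of the hPGK promoter, a CAG-type promoter (CMV enhancer, chicken β-actin promoter and chimeric intron) drives EGFP, apparently taking the place of the puromycin resistance cassette of standard pLKO.1, as no mammalian drug marker is annotated. A single loxP site lies just after EGFP, but the record does not give it a function. EGFP marks the cells that receive the hairpin, so knockdown cells can be identified and their morphology visualised. The associated publication concerns the role of mitochondrial fission in astrocyte morphogenesis and cortical organisation.
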