Addgene plasmid #228737: pLKO.1-shDrp1-GFP
Purpose: GFP expressing shRNA targeting Drp1
Depositing lab: Cagla Eroglu. Depositing organization: Duke University. Publication: Mitochondrial fission controls astrocyte morphogenesis and organization in the cortex. Rodriguez Salazar MP, Kolanukuduru S, Ramirez V, Lyu B, Manigault G, Sejourne G, Sesaki H, Yu G, Eroglu C. J Cell Biol. 2025 Oct 6;224(10):e202410130. doi: 10.1083/jcb.202410130. Epub 2025 Sep 3. PubMed 40899994.
Backbone
  Vector backbone: pLKO.1
  Vector type: Mammalian Expression
Growth in bacteria
  Bacterial resistance: Ampicillin, 100 μg/mL
  Growth temperature: 37°C
  Growth strain: NEB Stable
  Copy number: High Copy
Gene/Insert
  Gene/Insert name: Drp1
  gRNA/shRNA sequence: CTATAATGCATGCACTATTTA
  Species: M. musculus (mouse), R. norvegicus (rat)
  Entrez Gene: Dnm1l (a.k.a. 6330417M19Rik, Dlp1, Dnmlp1, Drp1, python); Dnm1l (a.k.a. DLP1, Dnml1, Drp1)
Terms and licenses: Academic/Nonprofit Terms; Industry Terms: Not Available to Industry
Depositor comments: Please visit https://doi.org/10.1101/2024.10.22.619706 for bioRxiv preprint.
How to cite: pLKO.1-shDrp1-GFP was a gift from Cagla Eroglu (Addgene plasmid # 228737 ; http://n2t.net/addgene:228737 ; RRID:Addgene_228737)
